Addgene plasmid #46969: pCDH-puro-myr-HA-Akt1
Purpose: lentiviral expression of myr-HA-Akt1
Depositing lab: Jialiang Wang. Depositing organization: Vanderbilt University. Publication: Inhibition of BET bromodomain targets genetically diverse glioblastoma. Cheng Z, Gong Y, Ma Y, Lu K, Lu X, Pierce LA, Thompson RC, Muller S, Knapp S, Wang J. Clin Cancer Res. 2013 Apr 1;19(7):1748-59. doi: 10.1158/1078-0432.CCR-12-3066. Epub 2013 Feb 12. PubMed 23403638.
Backbone
  Vector backbone: PCDH-CMV-MCS-EF1-PURO
  Backbone manufacturer: System Biosciences
  Backbone size w/o insert (bp): 7384
  Vector type: Mammalian Expression, Lentiviral
  Selectable markers: Puromycin
Growth in bacteria
  Bacterial resistance: Ampicillin, 100 μg/mL
  Growth temperature: 37°C
  Growth strain: Stbl3
  Copy number: Unknown
Gene/Insert
  Gene/Insert name: AKT1 (alt name: v-akt murine thymoma viral oncogene homolog 1__)
  Species: H. sapiens (human)
  Insert size (bp): 1500
  Entrez Gene: AKT1 (a.k.a. AKT, PKB, PKB-ALPHA, PRKBA, RAC, RAC-ALPHA)
  Promoter: CMV
  Tag / fusion protein: myr (N terminal on insert); HA (N terminal on insert)
  Cloning method: Restriction Enzyme; 5′ cloning site XbaI (not destroyed); 3′ cloning site EcoRI (not destroyed)
  Sequencing primers: 5′ CMV-F
Terms and licenses: Academic/Nonprofit Terms; Industry Terms: Not Available to Industry
Depositor comments: Myr-HA-Akt1 was amplified by PCR from pcDNA3-HA-Myr-Akt1 (Addgene plasmid #9008) and subcloned into the XbaI and EcoRI sites of the pCDH-CMV-MCS-EF1-Puro lentiviral vector.
How to cite: pCDH-puro-myr-HA-Akt1 was a gift from Jialiang Wang (Addgene plasmid # 46969 ; http://n2t.net/addgene:46969 ; RRID:Addgene_46969)
