[The description below was written by a language model from this plasmid's Addgene catalogue record and pLannotate feature annotations shown in this document.]
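Description:
pCDH-puro-myr-HA-Akt1 is a third-generation-style HIV-1-based lentiviral expression plasmid built on the pCDH-CMV-MCS-EF1-Puro backbone from System Biosciences. It is propagated in E. coli through a high-copy ColE1/pUC-type origin with ampicillin selection via β-lactamase. The viral transfer cassette begins with an RSV promoter fused to a truncated HIV-1 5' LTR, which drives Tat-independent production of the genomic RNA in packaging cells. This is followed by the Ψ packaging signal with a gag fragment, the Rev response element for Rev-dependent nuclear export, and the cPPT/CTS, which aids nuclear import of the reverse-transcribed genome. A WPRE near the 3' end enhances transcript expression, and the cassette closes with a truncated HIV-1 LTR, then an SV40 polyadenylation signal and SV40 origin outside the viral region.

The payload is human AKT1, PCR-amplified from an earlier pcDNA3-based myr-HA-Akt1 plasmid and inserted between the XbaI and EcoRI sites under the CMV immediate-early promoter. At its N terminus the kinase carries a Src-derived myristoylation signal and, according to the catalogue entry, an HA epitope tag. The feature table does not annotate the HA tag separately, though there is a short unannotated gap between the myr signal and the AKT1 coding sequence. Myristoylation targets Akt1 to membranes, a modification generally used to make the kinase constitutively active independently of upstream PI3K signalling. Downstream, an EF-1α core promoter combined with an HTLV-1 LTR fragment drives puromycin N-acetyltransferase, so transduced mammalian cells can be selected with puromycin. The construct is intended for lentiviral delivery and stable expression of myr-HA-Akt1, and was deposited with a study of BET bromodomain inhibition in glioblastoma.
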