Features (pLannotate 1.2.2; 30 found; start..end, strand, type, name):
    182..770     -  rep_origin     ori: high-copy-number ColE1/pMB1/pBR322/pUC origin of replication
    941..1801    -  CDS            AmpR: β-lactamase; bla; confers resistance to ampicillin, carbenicillin, and related antibiotics
   1802..1906    -  promoter       AmpR promoter: bla
   2001..2036    +  CDS            rop (fragment): Rop protein, which maintains plasmids at low copy number; rop
   2138..2237    +  misc_feature   bom (fragment): basis of mobility region from pBR322
   2243..2397    -  CDS            lacZα (fragment): LacZα fragment of β-galactosidase; lacZ fragment
   2411..2637    +  promoter       RSV promoter: Rous sarcoma virus enhancer/promoter
   2638..2818    +  LTR            5' LTR (truncated): truncated 5' long terminal repeat (LTR) from HIV-1
   2865..2990    +  misc_feature   HIV-1 Ψ: packaging signal of human immunodeficiency virus type 1
   2974..3312    +  CDS            HIV-1 gag (fragment): gag protein from human immunodeficiency virus 1; gag
   3483..3716    +  misc_feature   RRE: The Rev response element (RRE) of HIV-1 allows for Rev-dependent mRNA export from the nucleus to the cytoplasm.
   4093..4193    +  CDS            Rev (fragment): human immunodeficiency virus 1 (HIV-1) Rev protein; rev; enhances nuclear export of unspliced and incompletely spliced viral mRNAs
   4212..4328    +  misc_feature   cPPT/CTS: central polypurine tract and central termination sequence of HIV-1
   4341..4417    +  enhancer       CMV enhancer (fragment): human cytomegalovirus immediate early enhancer
   4418..4621    +  promoter       CMV promoter: human cytomegalovirus (CMV) immediate early promoter
   4692..4710    +  promoter       T7 promoter: promoter for bacteriophage T7 RNA polymerase
   4733..4774    +  CDS            myr: N-myristoylation signal from Src kinase (Pellman et al., 1985; Kaplan et al., 1988)
   4817..6256    +  CDS            AKT1 (sequence withheld): AKT1_HUMAN - Also known as PKB, RAC. Experimental evidence at protein level: Swiss-Prot protein existence level 1. AKT1 is one of 3 closely related serine/threonine-protein kinases (AKT1, AKT2 and AKT3) called the AKT kinase, and which regulate many processes including metabolism, proliferation, cell survival, growth and angiogenesis (PubMed:15526160, PubMed:11882383, PubMed:21620960, PubMed:21432781). This is mediated through serine and/or threonine phosphorylation of a range of downstream substrates (PubMed:15526160, PubMed:11882383, PubMed:21620960, PubMed:21432781). Over 100 substrate cand
   6324..6535    +  promoter       EF-1α core promoter: core promoter for human elongation factor EF-1α
   6548..6816    +  LTR            5' LTR (truncated): truncated 5' long terminal repeat (LTR) from human T-cell leukemia virus (HTLV) type 1
   6843..7442    +  CDS            PuroR: puromycin N-acetyltransferase; pac from Streptomyces alboniger; confers resistance to puromycin
   7449..8037    +  misc_feature   WPRE: woodchuck hepatitis virus posttranscriptional regulatory element
   8032..8139    +  CDS            nef (fragment): NEF_SIVS4 - Experimental evidence at protein level: Swiss-Prot protein existence level 1. Interferes with TCR signaling from the cell membrane. Interacts with CD247/TCRZ (TCR zeta chain) and exert potent down- regulation of cell surface TCR/CD3 complexes. From Simian immunodeficiency virus (isolate F236/smH4) (SIV-sm) (Simian immunodeficiency virus sooty mangabey monkey).
   8164..8344    +  LTR            5' LTR (truncated): truncated 5' long terminal repeat (LTR) from HIV-1
   8416..8537    +  polyA_signal   SV40 poly(A) signal: SV40 polyadenylation signal
   8577..8712    +  rep_origin     SV40 ori: SV40 origin of replication
   8769..8785    -  protein_bind   lac operator: The lac repressor binds to the lac operator to inhibit transcription in E. coli. This inhibition can be relieved by adding lactose or isopropyl-β-D-thiogalactopyranoside (IPTG). lac repressor encoded by lacI
   8793..8823    -  promoter       lac promoter: promoter for the E. coli lac operon
   8838..8859    -  protein_bind   CAP binding site: CAP binding activates transcription in the presence of cAMP. E. coli catabolite activator protein
   8872..8964    -  CDS            lacI (fragment): lac repressor; lacI; The lac repressor binds to the lac operator to inhibit transcription in E. coli. This inhibition can be relieved by adding lactose or isopropyl-β-D-thiogalactopyranoside (IPTG).
>Addgene plasmid #46969 | pCDH-puro-myr-HA-Akt1 | addgene full sequence | sequence record 138816 | Addgene NGS sequence
CTTCCGCTTCCTCGCTCACTGACTCGCTGCGCTCGGTCGTTCGGCTGCGGCGAGCGGTATCAGCTCACTC
AAAGGCGGTAATACGGTTATCCACAGAATCAGGGGATAACGCAGGAAAGAACATGTGAGCAAAAGGCCAG
CAAAAGGCCAGGAACCGTAAAAAGGCCGCGTTGCTGGCGTTTTTCCATAGGCTCCGCCCCCCTGACGAGC
ATCACAAAAATCGACGCTCAAGTCAGAGGTGGCGAAACCCGACAGGACTATAAAGATACCAGGCGTTTCC
CCCTGGAAGCTCCCTCGTGCGCTCTCCTGTTCCGACCCTGCCGCTTACCGGATACCTGTCCGCCTTTCTC
CCTTCGGGAAGCGTGGCGCTTTCTCATAGCTCACGCTGTAGGTATCTCAGTTCGGTGTAGGTCGTTCGCT
CCAAGCTGGGCTGTGTGCACGAACCCCCCGTTCAGCCCGACCGCTGCGCCTTATCCGGTAACTATCGTCT
TGAGTCCAACCCGGTAAGACACGACTTATCGCCACTGGCAGCAGCCACTGGTAACAGGATTAGCAGAGCG
AGGTATGTAGGCGGTGCTACAGAGTTCTTGAAGTGGTGGCCTAACTACGGCTACACTAGAAGAACAGTAT
TTGGTATCTGCGCTCTGCTGAAGCCAGTTACCTTCGGAAAAAGAGTTGGTAGCTCTTGATCCGGCAAACA
AACCACCGCTGGTAGCGGTGGTTTTTTTGTTTGCAAGCAGCAGATTACGCGCAGAAAAAAAGGATCTCAA
GAAGATCCTTTGATCTTTTCTACGGGGTCTGACGCTCAGTGGAACGAAAACTCACGTTAAGGGATTTTGG
TCATGAGATTATCAAAAAGGATCTTCACCTAGATCCTTTTAAATTAAAAATGAAGTTTTAAATCAATCTA
AAGTATATATGAGTAAACTTGGTCTGACAGTTACCAATGCTTAATCAGTGAGGCACCTATCTCAGCGATC
TGTCTATTTCGTTCATCCATAGTTGCCTGACTCCCCGTCGTGTAGATAACTACGATACGGGAGGGCTTAC
CATCTGGCCCCAGTGCTGCAATGATACCGCGAGACCCACGCTCACCGGCTCCAGATTTATCAGCAATAAA
CCAGCCAGCCGGAAGGGCCGAGCGCAGAAGTGGTCCTGCAACTTTATCCGCCTCCATCCAGTCTATTAAT
TGTTGCCGGGAAGCTAGAGTAAGTAGTTCGCCAGTTAATAGTTTGCGCAACGTTGTTGCCATTGCTACAG
GCATCGTGGTGTCACGCTCGTCGTTTGGTATGGCTTCATTCAGCTCCGGTTCCCAACGATCAAGGCGAGT
TACATGATCCCCCATGTTGTGCAAAAAAGCGGTTAGCTCCTTCGGTCCTCCGATCGTTGTCAGAAGTAAG
TTGGCCGCAGTGTTATCACTCATGGTTATGGCAGCACTGCATAATTCTCTTACTGTCATGCCATCCGTAA
GATGCTTTTCTGTGACTGGTGAGTACTCAACCAAGTCATTCTGAGAATAGTGTATGCGGCGACCGAGTTG
CTCTTGCCCGGCGTCAATACGGGATAATACCGCGCCACATAGCAGAACTTTAAAAGTGCTCATCATTGGA
AAACGTTCTTCGGGGCGAAAACTCTCAAGGATCTTACCGCTGTTGAGATCCAGTTCGATGTAACCCACTC
GTGCACCCAACTGATCTTCAGCATCTTTTACTTTCACCAGCGTTTCTGGGTGAGCAAAAACAGGAAGGCA
AAATGCCGCAAAAAAGGGAATAAGGGCGACACGGAAATGTTGAATACTCATACTCTTCCTTTTTCAATAT
TATTGAAGCATTTATCAGGGTTATTGTCTCATGAGCGGATACATATTTGAATGTATTTAGAAAAATAAAC
AAATAGGGGTTCCGCGCACATTTCCCCGAAAAGTGCCACCTGACGTCTAAGAAACCATTATTATCATGAC
ATTAACCTATAAAAATAGGCGTATCACGAGGCCCTTTCGTCTCGCGCGTTTCGGTGATGACGGTGAAAAC
CTCTGACACATGCAGCTCCCGGAGACGGTCACAGCTTGTCTGTAAGCGGATGCCGGGAGCAGACAAGCCC
GTCAGGGCGCGTCAGCGGGTGTTGGCGGGTGTCGGGGCTGGCTTAACTATGCGGCATCAGAGCAGATTGT
ACTGAGAGTGCACCATATGCGGTGTGAAATACCGCACAGATGCGTAAGGAGAAAATACCGCATCAGGCGC
CATTCGCCATTCAGGCTGCGCAACTGTTGGGAAGGGCGATCGGTGCGGGCCTCTTCGCTATTACGCCAGC
TGGCGAAAGGGGGATGTGCTGCAAGGCGATTAAGTTGGGTAACGCCAGGGTTTTCCCAGTCACGACGTTG
TAAAACGACGGCCAGTGCCAAGCTGACGCGTGTAGTCTTATGCAATACTCTTGTAGTCTTGCAACATGGT
AACGATGAGTTAGCAACATGCCTTACAAGGAGAGAAAAAGCACCGTGCATGCCGATTGGTGGAAGTAAGG
TGGTACGATCGTGCCTTATTAGGAAGGCAACAGACGGGTCTGACATGGATTGGACGAACCACTGAATTGC
CGCATTGCAGAGATATTGTATTTAAGTGCCTAGCTCGATACATAAACGGGTCTCTCTGGTTAGACCAGAT
CTGAGCCTGGGAGCTCTCTGGCTAACTAGGGAACCCACTGCTTAAGCCTCAATAAAGCTTGCCTTGAGTG
CTTCAAGTAGTGTGTGCCCGTCTGTTGTGTGACTCTGGTAACTAGAGATCCCTCAGACCCTTTTAGTCAG
TGTGGAAAATCTCTAGCAGTGGCGCCCGAACAGGGACTTGAAAGCGAAAGGGAAACCAGAGGAGCTCTCT
CGACGCAGGACTCGGCTTGCTGAAGCGCGCACGGCAAGAGGCGAGGGGCGGCGACTGGTGAGTACGCCAA
AAATTTTGACTAGCGGAGGCTAGAAGGAGAGAGATGGGTGCGAGAGCGTCAGTATTAAGCGGGGGAGAAT
TAGATCGCGATGGGAAAAAATTCGGTTAAGGCCAGGGGGAAAGAAAAAATATAAATTAAAACATATAGTA
TGGGCAAGCAGGGAGCTAGAACGATTCGCAGTTAATCCTGGCCTGTTAGAAACATCAGAAGGCTGTAGAC
AAATACTGGGACAGCTACAACCATCCCTTCAGACAGGATCAGAAGAACTTAGATCATTATATAATACAGT
AGCAACCCTCTATTGTGTGCATCAAAGGATAGAGATAAAAGACACCAAGGAAGCTTTAGACAAGATAGAG
GAAGAGCAAAACAAAAGTAAGACCACCGCACAGCAAGCGGCCACTGATCTTCAGACCTGGAGGAGGAGAT
ATGAGGGACAATTGGAGAAGTGAATTATATAAATATAAAGTAGTAAAAATTGAACCATTAGGAGTAGCAC
CCACCAAGGCAAAGAGAAGAGTGGTGCAGAGAGAAAAAAGAGCAGTGGGAATAGGAGCTTTGTTCCTTGG
GTTCTTGGGAGCAGCAGGAAGCACTATGGGCGCAGCGTCAATGACGCTGACGGTACAGGCCAGACAATTA
TTGTCTGGTATAGTGCAGCAGCAGAACAATTTGCTGAGGGCTATTGAGGCGCAACAGCATCTGTTGCAAC
TCACAGTCTGGGGCATCAAGCAGCTCCAGGCAAGAATCCTGGCTGTGGAAAGATACCTAAAGGATCAACA
GCTCCTGGGGATTTGGGGTTGCTCTGGAAAACTCATTTGCACCACTGCTGTGCCTTGGAATGCTAGTTGG
AGTAATAAATCTCTGGAACAGATTTGGAATCACACGACCTGGATGGAGTGGGACAGAGAAATTAACAATT
ACACAAGCTTAATACACTCCTTAATTGAAGAATCGCAAAACCAGCAAGAAAAGAATGAACAAGAATTATT
GGAATTAGATAAATGGGCAAGTTTGTGGAATTGGTTTAACATAACAAATTGGCTGTGGTATATAAAATTA
TTCATAATGATAGTAGGAGGCTTGGTAGGTTTAAGAATAGTTTTTGCTGTACTTTCTATAGTGAATAGAG
TTAGGCAGGGATATTCACCATTATCGTTTCAGACCCACCTCCCAACCCCGAGGGGACCCGACAGGCCCGA
AGGAATAGAAGAAGAAGGTGGAGAGAGAGACAGAGACAGATCCATTCGATTAGTGAACGGATCTCGACGG
TATCGGTTAACTTTTAAAAGAAAAGGGGGGATTGGGGGGTACAGTGCAGGGGAAAGAATAGTAGACATAA
TAGCAACAGACATACAAACTAAAGAATTACAAAAACAAATTACAAAATTCAAAATTTTATCGATACTAGT
ATTATGCCCAGTACATGACCTTATGGGACTTTCCTACTTGGCAGTACATCTACGTATTAGTCATCGCTAT
TACCATGGTGATGCGGTTTTGGCAGTACATCAATGGGCGTGGATAGCGGTTTGACTCACGGGGATTTCCA
AGTCTCCACCCCATTGACGTCAATGGGAGTTTGTTTTGGCACCAAAATCAACGGGACTTTCCAAAATGTC
GTAACAACTCCGCCCCATTGACGCAAATGGGCGGTAGGCGTGTACGGTGGGAGGTTTATATAAGCAGAGC
TCGTTTAGTGAACCGTCAGATCGCCTGGAGACGCCATCCACGCTGTTTTGACCTCCATAGAAGATTCTAG
ATAATACGACTCACTATAGGGAGACCCAAGCTTCCCACCACCATGGGGAGCAGCAAGAGCAAGCCCAAGG
ACCCCAGCCAGCGCGCCTACGCCTACGACGTGCCCGACTACGCCTCCCTCGGATCC
[1440 nt withheld, positions 4817-6256]
TGAGAATTCGAATTTAAATCGGATCCGCGGCCGCGAAGGATCTGCGATCGCTCCGGTGCCCGTCAGTGGG
CAGAGCGCACATCGCCCACAGTCCCCGAGAAGTTGGGGGGAGGGGTCGGCAATTGAACGGGTGCCTAGAG
AAGGTGGCGCGGGGTAAACTGGGAAAGTGATGTCGTGTACTGGCTCCGCCTTTTTCCCGAGGGTGGGGGA
GAACCGTATATAAGTGCAGTAGTCGCCGTGAACGTTCTTTTTCGCAACGGGTTTGCCGCCAGAACACAGC
TGAAGCTTCGAGGGGCTCGCATCTCTCCTTCACGCGCCCGCCGCCCTACCTGAGGCCGCCATCCACGCCG
GTTGAGTCGCGTTCTGCCGCCTCCCGCCTGTGGTGCCTCCTGAACTGCGTCCGCCGTCTAGGTAAGTTTA
AAGCTCAGGTCGAGACCGGGCCTTTGTCCGGCGCTCCCTTGGAGCCTACCTAGACTCAGCCGGCTCTCCA
CGCTTTGCCTGACCCTGCTTGCTCAACTCTACGTCTTTGTTTCGTTTTCTGTTCTGCGCCGTTACAGATC
CAAGCTGTGACCGGCGCCTACGCTAGATGACCGAGTACAAGCCCACGGTGCGCCTCGCCACCCGCGACGA
CGTCCCCAGGGCCGTACGCACCCTCGCCGCCGCGTTCGCCGACTACCCCGCCACGCGCCACACCGTCGAT
CCGGACCGCCACATCGAGCGGGTCACCGAGCTGCAAGAACTCTTCCTCACGCGCGTCGGGCTCGACATCG
GCAAGGTGTGGGTCGCGGACGACGGCGCCGCGGTGGCGGTCTGGACCACGCCGGAGAGCGTCGAAGCGGG
GGCGGTGTTCGCCGAGATCGGCCCGCGCATGGCCGAGTTGAGCGGTTCCCGGCTGGCCGCGCAGCAACAG
ATGGAAGGCCTCCTGGCGCCGCACCGGCCCAAGGAGCCCGCGTGGTTCCTGGCCACCGTCGGCGTCTCGC
CCGACCACCAGGGCAAGGGTCTGGGCAGCGCCGTCGTGCTCCCCGGAGTGGAGGCGGCCGAGCGCGCCGG
GGTGCCCGCCTTCCTGGAGACCTCCGCGCCCCGCAACCTCCCCTTCTACGAGCGGCTCGGCTTCACCGTC
ACCGCCGACGTCGAGGTGCCCGAAGGACCGCGCACCTGGTGCATGACCCGCAAGCCCGGTGCCTGAGTCG
ACAATCAACCTCTGGATTACAAAATTTGTGAAAGATTGACTGGTATTCTTAACTATGTTGCTCCTTTTAC
GCTATGTGGATACGCTGCTTTAATGCCTTTGTATCATGCTATTGCTTCCCGTATGGCTTTCATTTTCTCC
TCCTTGTATAAATCCTGGTTGCTGTCTCTTTATGAGGAGTTGTGGCCCGTTGTCAGGCAACGTGGCGTGG
TGTGCACTGTGTTTGCTGACGCAACCCCCACTGGTTGGGGCATTGCCACCACCTGTCAGCTCCTTTCCGG
GACTTTCGCTTTCCCCCTCCCTATTGCCACGGCGGAACTCATCGCCGCCTGCCTTGCCCGCTGCTGGACA
GGGGCTCGGCTGTTGGGCACTGACAATTCCGTGGTGTTGTCGGGGAAATCATCGTCCTTTCCTTGGCTGC
TCGCCTGTGTTGCCACCTGGATTCTGCGCGGGACGTCCTTCTGCTACGTCCCTTCGGCCCTCAATCCAGC
GGACCTTCCTTCCCGCGGCCTGCTGCCGGCTCTGCGGCCTCTTCCGCGTCTTCGCCTTCGCCCTCAGACG
AGTCGGATCTCCCTTTGGGCCGCCTCCCCGCCTGGTACCTTTAAGACCAATGACTTACAAGGCAGCTGTA
GATCTTAGCCACTTTTTAAAAGAAAAGGGGGGACTGGAAGGGCTAATTCACTCCCAACGAAGATAAGATC
TGCTTTTTGCTTGTACTGGGTCTCTCTGGTTAGACCAGATCTGAGCCTGGGAGCTCTCTGGCTAACTAGG
GAACCCACTGCTTAAGCCTCAATAAAGCTTGCCTTGAGTGCTTCAAGTAGTGTGTGCCCGTCTGTTGTGT
GACTCTGGTAACTAGAGATCCCTCAGACCCTTTTAGTCAGTGTGGAAAATCTCTAGCAGTAGTAGTTCAT
GTCATCTTATTATTCAGTATTTATAACTTGCAAAGAAATGAATATCAGAGAGTGAGAGGAACTTGTTTAT
TGCAGCTTATAATGGTTACAAATAAAGCAATAGCATCACAAATTTCACAAATAAAGCATTTTTTTCACTG
CATTCTAGTTGTGGTTTGTCCAAACTCATCAATGTATCTTATCATGTCTGGCTCTAGCTATCCCGCCCCT
AACTCCGCCCATCCCGCCCCTAACTCCGCCCAGTTCCGCCCATTCTCCGCCCCATGGCTGACTAATTTTT
TTTATTTATGCAGAGGCCGAGGCCGCCTCGGCCTCTGAGCTATTCCAGAAGTAGTGAGGAGGCTTTTTTG
GAGGCCTAGACTTTTGCAGAGACCAAATTCGTAATCATGTCATAGCTGTTTCCTGTGTGAAATTGTTATC
CGCTCACAATTCCACACAACATACGAGCCGGAAGCATAAAGTGTAAAGCCTGGGGTGCCTAATGAGTGAG
CTAACTCACATTAATTGCGTTGCGCTCACTGCCCGCTTTCCAGTCGGGAAACCTGTCGTGCCAGCTGCAT
TAATGAATCGGCCAACGCGCGGGGAGAGGCGGTTTGCGTATTGGGCGCT
