>Addgene plasmid #46969 | pCDH-puro-myr-HA-Akt1 | addgene partial sequence | sequence record 68284 | CMV-F 5'-CGCAAATGGGCGGTAGGCGTG-3'
GCAGAGCTCGTTTAGTGAACCGTCAGATCGCCTGGAGACGCCATCCACGCTGTTTTGACCTCCATAGAAG
ATTCTAGATAATACGACTCACTATAGGGAGACCCAAGCTTCCCACCACCATGGGGAGCAGCAAGAGCAAG
CCCAAGGACCCCAGCCAGCGCGCCTACGCCTACGACGTGCCCGACTACGCCTCCCTCGGATCC
[738 nt withheld, positions 204-941]
